>Addgene plasmid #196714 | lenti.Cas9.BFP.Blast | addgene full sequence | sequence record 388043 | Addgene NGS Result
GGCCGCGTTGCTGGCGTTTTTCCATAGGCTCCGCCCCCCTGACGAGCATCACAAAAATCGACGCTCAAGT
CAGAGGTGGCGAAACCCGACAGGACTATAAAGATACCAGGCGTTTCCCCCTGGAAGCTCCCTCGTGCGCT
CTCCTGTTCCGACCCTGCCGCTTACCGGATACCTGTCCGCCTTTCTCCCTTCGGGAAGCGTGGCGCTTTC
TCATAGCTCACGCTGTAGGTATCTCAGTTCGGTGTAGGTCGTTCGCTCCAAGCTGGGCTGTGTGCACGAA
CCCCCCGTTCAGCCCGACCGCTGCGCCTTATCCGGTAACTATCGTCTTGAGTCCAACCCGGTAAGACACG
ACTTATCGCCACTGGCAGCAGCCACTGGTAACAGGATTAGCAGAGCGAGGTATGTAGGCGGTGCTACAGA
GTTCTTGAAGTGGTGGCCTAACTACGGCTACACTAGAAGAACAGTATTTGGTATCTGCGCTCTGCTGAAG
CCAGTTACCTTCGGAAAAAGAGTTGGTAGCTCTTGATCCGGCAAACAAACCACCGCTGGTAGCGGTGGTT
TTTTTGTTTGCAAGCAGCAGATTACGCGCAGAAAAAAAGGATCTCAAGAAGATCCTTTGATCTTTTCTAC
GGGGTCTGACGCTCAGTGGAACGAAAACTCACGTTAAGGGATTTTGGTCATGAGATTATCAAAAAGGATC
TTCACCTAGATCCTTTTAAATTAAAAATGAAGTTTTAAATCAATCTAAAGTATATATGAGTAAACTTGGT
CTGACAGTTACCAATGCTTAATCAGTGAGGCACCTATCTCAGCGATCTGTCTATTTCGTTCATCCATAGT
TGCCTGACTCCCCGTCGTGTAGATAACTACGATACGGGAGGGCTTACCATCTGGCCCCAGTGCTGCAATG
ATACCGCGAGACCCACGCTCACCGGCTCCAGATTTATCAGCAATAAACCAGCCAGCCGGAAGGGCCGAGC
GCAGAAGTGGTCCTGCAACTTTATCCGCCTCCATCCAGTCTATTAATTGTTGCCGGGAAGCTAGAGTAAG
TAGTTCGCCAGTTAATAGTTTGCGCAACGTTGTTGCCATTGCTACAGGCATCGTGGTGTCACGCTCGTCG
TTTGGTATGGCTTCATTCAGCTCCGGTTCCCAACGATCAAGGCGAGTTACATGATCCCCCATGTTGTGCA
AAAAAGCGGTTAGCTCCTTCGGTCCTCCGATCGTTGTCAGAAGTAAGTTGGCCGCAGTGTTATCACTCAT
GGTTATGGCAGCACTGCATAATTCTCTTACTGTCATGCCATCCGTAAGATGCTTTTCTGTGACTGGTGAG
TACTCAACCAAGTCATTCTGAGAATAGTGTATGCGGCGACCGAGTTGCTCTTGCCCGGCGTCAATACGGG
ATAATACCGCGCCACATAGCAGAACTTTAAAAGTGCTCATCATTGGAAAACGTTCTTCGGGGCGAAAACT
CTCAAGGATCTTACCGCTGTTGAGATCCAGTTCGATGTAACCCACTCGTGCACCCAACTGATCTTCAGCA
TCTTTTACTTTCACCAGCGTTTCTGGGTGAGCAAAAACAGGAAGGCAAAATGCCGCAAAAAAGGGAATAA
GGGCGACACGGAAATGTTGAATACTCATACTCTTCCTTTTTCAATATTATTGAAGCATTTATCAGGGTTA
TTGTCTCATGAGCGGATACATATTTGAATGTATTTAGAAAAATAAACAAATAGGGGTTCCGCGCACATTT
CCCCGAAAAGTGCCACCTGACGTCGACGGATCGGGAGATCTCCCGATCCCCTATGGTGCACTCTCAGTAC
AATCTGCTCTGATGCCGCATAGTTAAGCCAGTATCTGCTCCCTGCTTGTGTGTTGGAGGTCGCTGAGTAG
TGCGCGAGCAAAATTTAAGCTACAACAAGGCAAGGCTTGACCGACAATTGCATGAAGAATCTGCTTAGGG
TTAGGCGTTTTGCGCTGCTTCGCGATGTACGGGCCAGATATACGCGTTGACATTGATTATTGACTAGTTA
TTAATAGTAATCAATTACGGGGTCATTAGTTCATAGCCCATATATGGAGTTCCGCGTTACATAACTTACG
GTAAATGGCCCGCCTGGCTGACCGCCCAACGACCCCCGCCCATTGACGTCAATAATGACGTATGTTCCCA
TAGTAACGCCAATAGGGACTTTCCATTGACGTCAATGGGTGGAGTATTTACGGTAAACTGCCCACTTGGC
AGTACATCAAGTGTATCATATGCCAAGTACGCCCCCTATTGACGTCAATGACGGTAAATGGCCCGCCTGG
CATTATGCCCAGTACATGACCTTATGGGACTTTCCTACTTGGCAGTACATCTACGTATTAGTCATCGCTA
TTACCATGGTGATGCGGTTTTGGCAGTACATCAATGGGCGTGGATAGCGGTTTGACTCACGGGGATTTCC
AAGTCTCCACCCCATTGACGTCAATGGGAGTTTGTTTTGGCACCAAAATCAACGGGACTTTCCAAAATGT
CGTAACAACTCCGCCCCATTGACGCAAATGGGCGGTAGGCGTGTACGGTGGGAGGTCTATATAAGCAGCG
CGTTTTGCCTGTACTGGGTCTCTCTGGTTAGACCAGATCTGAGCCTGGGAGCTCTCTGGCTAACTAGGGA
ACCCACTGCTTAAGCCTCAATAAAGCTTGCCTTGAGTGCTTCAAGTAGTGTGTGCCCGTCTGTTGTGTGA
CTCTGGTAACTAGAGATCCCTCAGACCCTTTTAGTCAGTGTGGAAAATCTCTAGCAGTGGCGCCCGAACA
GGGACTTGAAAGCGAAAGGGAAACCAGAGGAGCTCTCTCGACGCAGGACTCGGCTTGCTGAAGCGCGCAC
GGCAAGAGGCGAGGGGCGGCGACTGGTGAGTACGCCAAAAATTTTGACTAGCGGAGGCTAGAAGGAGAGA
GATGGGTGCGAGAGCGTCAGTATTAAGCGGGGGAGAATTAGATCGCGATGGGAAAAAATTCGGTTAAGGC
CAGGGGGAAAGAAAAAATATAAATTAAAACATATAGTATGGGCAAGCAGGGAGCTAGAACGATTCGCAGT
TAATCCTGGCCTGTTAGAAACATCAGAAGGCTGTAGACAAATACTGGGACAGCTACAACCATCCCTTCAG
ACAGGATCAGAAGAACTTAGATCATTATATAATACAGTAGCAACCCTCTATTGTGTGCATCAAAGGATAG
AGATAAAAGACACCAAGGAAGCTTTAGACAAGATAGAGGAAGAGCAAAACAAAAGTAAGACCACCGCACA
GCAAGCGGCCGCTGATCTTCAGACCTGGAGGAGGAGATATGAGGGACAATTGGAGAAGTGAATTATATAA
ATATAAAGTAGTAAAAATTGAACCATTAGGAGTAGCACCCACCAAGGCAAAGAGAAGAGTGGTGCAGAGA
GAAAAAAGAGCAGTGGGAATAGGAGCTTTGTTCCTTGGGTTCTTGGGAGCAGCAGGAAGCACTATGGGCG
CAGCGTCAATGACGCTGACGGTACAGGCCAGACAATTATTGTCTGGTATAGTGCAGCAGCAGAACAATTT
GCTGAGGGCTATTGAGGCGCAACAGCATCTGTTGCAACTCACAGTCTGGGGCATCAAGCAGCTCCAGGCA
AGAATCCTGGCTGTGGAAAGATACCTAAAGGATCAACAGCTCCTGGGGATTTGGGGTTGCTCTGGAAAAC
TCATTTGCACCACTGCTGTGCCTTGGAATGCTAGTTGGAGTAATAAATCTCTGGAACAGATTTGGAATCA
CACGACCTGGATGGAGTGGGACAGAGAAATTAACAATTACACAAGCTTAATACACTCCTTAATTGAAGAA
TCGCAAAACCAGCAAGAAAAGAATGAACAAGAATTATTGGAATTAGATAAATGGGCAAGTTTGTGGAATT
GGTTTAACATAACAAATTGGCTGTGGTATATAAAATTATTCATAATGATAGTAGGAGGCTTGGTAGGTTT
AAGAATAGTTTTTGCTGTACTTTCTATAGTGAATAGAGTTAGGCAGGGATATTCACCATTATCGTTTCAG
ACCCACCTCCCAACCCCGAGGGGACCCGACAGGCCCGAAGGAATAGAAGAAGAAGGTGGAGAGAGAGACA
GAGACAGATCCATTCGATTAGTGAACGGATCGGCACTGCGTGCGCCAATTCTGCAGACAAATGGCAGTAT
TCATCCACAATTTTAAAAGAAAAGGGGGGATTGGGGGGTACAGTGCAGGGGAAAGAATAGTAGACATAAT
AGCAACAGACATACAAACTAAAGAATTACAAAAACAAATTACAAAAATTCAAAATTTTCGGGTTTATTAC
AGGGACAGCAGAGATCCAGTTTGGTTAATTAGCTAGCTGCAAAGATGGATAAAGTTTTAAACAGAGAGGA
ATCTTTGCAGCTAATGGACCTTCTAGGTCTTGAAAGGAGTGGGAATTGGCTCCGGTGCCCGTCAGTGGGC
AGAGCGCACATCGCCCACAGTCCCCGAGAAGTTGGGGGGAGGGGTCGGCAATTGAACCGGTGCCTAGAGA
AGGTGGCGCGGGGTAAACTGGGAAAGTGATGTCGTGTACTGGCTCCGCCTTTTTCCCGAGGGTGGGGGAG
AACCGTATATAAGTGCAGTAGTCGCCGTGAACGTTCTTTTTCGCAACGGGTTTGCCGCCAGAACACAGGT
AAGTGCCGTGTGTGGTTCCCGCGGGCCTGGCCTCTTTACGGGTTATGGCCCTTGCGTGCCTTGAATTACT
TCCACCTGGCTGCAGTACGTGATTCTTGATCCCGAGCTTCGGGTTGGAAGTGGGTGGGAGAGTTCGAGGC
CTTGCGCTTAAGGAGCCCCTTCGCCTCGTGCTTGAGTTGAGGCCTGGCCTGGGCGCTGGGGCCGCCGCGT
GCGAATCTGGTGGCACCTTCGCGCCTGTCTCGCTGCTTTCGATAAGTCTCTAGCCATTTAAAATTTTTGA
TGACCTGCTGCGACGCTTTTTTTCTGGCAAGATAGTCTTGTAAATGCGGGCCAAGATCTGCACACTGGTA
TTTCGGTTTTTGGGGCCGCGGGCGGCGACGGGGCCCGTGCGTCCCAGCGCACATGTTCGGCGAGGCGGGG
CCTGCGAGCGCGGCCACCGAGAATCGGACGGGGGTAGTCTCAAGCTGGCCGGCCTGCTCTGGTGCCTGGC
CTCGCGCCGCCGTGTATCGCCCCGCCCTGGGCGGCAAGGCTGGCCCGGTCGGCACCAGTTGCGTGAGCGG
AAAGATGGCCGCTTCCCGGCCCTGCTGCAGGGAGCTCAAAATGGAGGACGCGGCGCTCGGGAGAGCGGGC
GGGTGAGTCACCCACACAAAGGAAAAGGGCCTTTCCGTCCTCAGCCGTCGCTTCATGTGACTCCACGGAG
TACCGGGCGCCGTCCAGGCACCTCGATTAGTTCTCGAGCTTTTGGAGTACGTCGTCTTTAGGTTGGGGGG
AGGGGTTTTATGCGATGGAGTTTCCCCACACTGAGTGGGTGGAGACTGAAGTTAGGCCAGCTTGGCACTT
GATGTAATTCTCCTTGGAATTTGCCCTTTTTGAGTTTGGATCTTGGTTCATTCTCAAGCCTCAGACAGTG
GTTCAAAGTTTTTTTCTTCCATTTCAGGTGTCGTGACGTACGGCCACCATGAAAAGGCCGGCGGCCACGA
AAAAGGCCGGCCAGGCAAAAAAGAAAAAGGACAAGAAGTACAGCATCGGCCTGGACATCGGCACCAACTC
TGTGGGCTGGGCCGTGATCACCGACGAGTACAAGGTGCCCAGCAAGAAATTCAAGGTGCTGGGCAACACC
GACCGGCACAGCATCAAGAAGAACCTGATCGGAGCCCTGCTGTTCGACAGCGGCGAAACAGCCGAGGCCA
CCCGGCTGAAGAGAACCGCCAGAAGAAGATACACCAGACGGAAGAACCGGATCTGCTATCTGCAAGAGAT
CTTCAGCAACGAGATGGCCAAGGTGGACGACAGCTTCTTCCACAGACTGGAAGAGTCCTTCCTGGTGGAA
GAGGATAAGAAGCACGAGCGGCACCCCATCTTCGGCAACATCGTGGACGAGGTGGCCTACCACGAGAAGT
ACCCCACCATCTACCACCTGAGAAAGAAACTGGTGGACAGCACCGACAAGGCCGACCTGCGGCTGATCTA
TCTGGCCCTGGCCCACATGATCAAGTTCCGGGGCCACTTCCTGATCGAGGGCGACCTGAACCCCGACAAC
AGCGACGTGGACAAGCTGTTCATCCAGCTGGTGCAGACCTACAACCAGCTGTTCGAGGAAAACCCCATCA
ACGCCAGCGGCGTGGACGCCAAGGCCATCCTGTCTGCCAGACTGAGCAAGAGCAGACGGCTGGAAAATCT
GATCGCCCAGCTGCCCGGCGAGAAGAAGAATGGCCTGTTCGGAAACCTGATTGCCCTGAGCCTGGGCCTG
ACCCCCAACTTCAAGAGCAACTTCGACCTGGCCGAGGATGCCAAACTGCAGCTGAGCAAGGACACCTACG
ACGACGACCTGGACAACCTGCTGGCCCAGATCGGCGACCAGTACGCCGACCTGTTTCTGGCCGCCAAGAA
CCTGTCCGACGCCATCCTGCTGAGCGACATCCTGAGAGTGAACACCGAGATCACCAAGGCCCCCCTGAGC
GCCTCTATGATCAAGAGATACGACGAGCACCACCAGGACCTGACCCTGCTGAAAGCTCTCGTGCGGCAGC
AGCTGCCTGAGAAGTACAAAGAGATTTTCTTCGACCAGAGCAAGAACGGCTACGCCGGCTACATTGACGG
CGGAGCCAGCCAGGAAGAGTTCTACAAGTTCATCAAGCCCATCCTGGAAAAGATGGACGGCACCGAGGAA
CTGCTCGTGAAGCTGAACAGAGAGGACCTGCTGCGGAAGCAGCGGACCTTCGACAACGGCAGCATCCCCC
ACCAGATCCACCTGGGAGAGCTGCACGCCATTCTGCGGCGGCAGGAAGATTTTTACCCATTCCTGAAGGA
CAACCGGGAAAAGATCGAGAAGATCCTGACCTTCCGCATCCCCTACTACGTGGGCCCTCTGGCCAGGGGA
AACAGCAGATTCGCCTGGATGACCAGAAAGAGCGAGGAAACCATCACCCCCTGGAACTTCGAGGAAGTGG
TGGACAAGGGCGCTTCCGCCCAGAGCTTCATCGAGCGGATGACCAACTTCGATAAGAACCTGCCCAACGA
GAAGGTGCTGCCCAAGCACAGCCTGCTGTACGAGTACTTCACCGTGTATAACGAGCTGACCAAAGTGAAA
TACGTGACCGAGGGAATGAGAAAGCCCGCCTTCCTGAGCGGCGAGCAGAAAAAGGCCATCGTGGACCTGC
TGTTCAAGACCAACCGGAAAGTGACCGTGAAGCAGCTGAAAGAGGACTACTTCAAGAAAATCGAGTGCTT
CGACTCCGTGGAAATCTCCGGCGTGGAAGATCGGTTCAACGCCTCCCTGGGCACATACCACGATCTGCTG
AAAATTATCAAGGACAAGGACTTCCTGGACAATGAGGAAAACGAGGACATTCTGGAAGATATCGTGCTGA
CCCTGACACTGTTTGAGGACAGAGAGATGATCGAGGAACGGCTGAAAACCTATGCCCACCTGTTCGACGA
CAAAGTGATGAAGCAGCTGAAGCGGCGGAGATACACCGGCTGGGGCAGGCTGAGCCGGAAGCTGATCAAC
GGCATCCGGGACAAGCAGTCCGGCAAGACAATCCTGGATTTCCTGAAGTCCGACGGCTTCGCCAACAGAA
ACTTCATGCAGCTGATCCACGACGACAGCCTGACCTTTAAAGAGGACATCCAGAAAGCCCAGGTGTCCGG
CCAGGGCGATAGCCTGCACGAGCACATTGCCAATCTGGCCGGCAGCCCCGCCATTAAGAAGGGCATCCTG
CAGACAGTGAAGGTGGTGGACGAGCTCGTGAAAGTGATGGGCCGGCACAAGCCCGAGAACATCGTGATCG
AAATGGCCAGAGAGAACCAGACCACCCAGAAGGGACAGAAGAACAGCCGCGAGAGAATGAAGCGGATCGA
AGAGGGCATCAAAGAGCTGGGCAGCCAGATCCTGAAAGAACACCCCGTGGAAAACACCCAGCTGCAGAAC
GAGAAGCTGTACCTGTACTACCTGCAGAATGGGCGGGATATGTACGTGGACCAGGAACTGGACATCAACC
GGCTGTCCGACTACGATGTGGACCATATCGTGCCTCAGAGCTTTCTGAAGGACGACTCCATCGACAACAA
GGTGCTGACCAGAAGCGACAAGAACCGGGGCAAGAGCGACAACGTGCCCTCCGAAGAGGTCGTGAAGAAG
ATGAAGAACTACTGGCGGCAGCTGCTGAACGCCAAGCTGATTACCCAGAGAAAGTTCGACAATCTGACCA
AGGCCGAGAGAGGCGGCCTGAGCGAACTGGATAAGGCCGGCTTCATCAAGAGACAGCTGGTGGAAACCCG
GCAGATCACAAAGCACGTGGCACAGATCCTGGACTCCCGGATGAACACTAAGTACGACGAGAATGACAAG
CTGATCCGGGAAGTGAAAGTGATCACCCTGAAGTCCAAGCTGGTGTCCGATTTCCGGAAGGATTTCCAGT
TTTACAAAGTGCGCGAGATCAACAACTACCACCACGCCCACGACGCCTACCTGAACGCCGTCGTGGGAAC
CGCCCTGATCAAAAAGTACCCTAAGCTGGAAAGCGAGTTCGTGTACGGCGACTACAAGGTGTACGACGTG
CGGAAGATGATCGCCAAGAGCGAGCAGGAAATCGGCAAGGCTACCGCCAAGTACTTCTTCTACAGCAACA
TCATGAACTTTTTCAAGACCGAGATTACCCTGGCCAACGGCGAGATCCGGAAGCGGCCTCTGATCGAGAC
AAACGGCGAAACCGGGGAGATCGTGTGGGATAAGGGCCGGGATTTTGCCACCGTGCGGAAAGTGCTGAGC
ATGCCCCAAGTGAATATCGTGAAAAAGACCGAGGTGCAGACAGGCGGCTTCAGCAAAGAGTCTATCCTGC
CCAAGAGGAACAGCGATAAGCTGATCGCCAGAAAGAAGGACTGGGACCCTAAGAAGTACGGCGGCTTCGA
CAGCCCCACCGTGGCCTATTCTGTGCTGGTGGTGGCCAAAGTGGAAAAGGGCAAGTCCAAGAAACTGAAG
AGTGTGAAAGAGCTACTGGGGATCACCATCATGGAAAGAAGCAGCTTCGAGAAGAATCCCATCGACTTTC
TGGAAGCCAAGGGCTACAAAGAAGTGAAAAAGGACCTGATCATCAAGCTGCCTAAGTACTCCCTGTTCGA
GCTGGAAAACGGCCGGAAGAGAATGCTGGCCTCTGCCGGCGAACTGCAGAAGGGAAACGAACTGGCCCTG
CCCTCCAAATATGTGAACTTCCTGTACCTGGCCAGCCACTATGAGAAGCTGAAGGGCTCCCCCGAGGATA
ATGAGCAGAAACAGCTGTTTGTGGAACAGCACAAGCACTACCTGGACGAGATCATCGAGCAGATCAGCGA
GTTCTCCAAGAGAGTGATCCTGGCCGACGCTAATCTGGACAAAGTGCTGTCCGCCTACAACAAGCACCGG
GATAAGCCCATCAGAGAGCAGGCCGAGAATATCATCCACCTGTTTACCCTGACCAATCTGGGAGCCCCTG
CCGCCTTCAAGTACTTTGACACCACCATCGACCGGAAGAGGTACACCAGCACCAAAGAGGTGCTGGACGC
CACCCTGATCCACCAGAGCATCACCGGCCTGTACGAGACACGGATCGACCTGTCTCAGCTGGGAGGCGAC
AGCGGACCTAAGAAAAAGAGGAAGGTGGCGGCCGCTGGATCCGGCAGTGGAGAGGGCAGAGGAAGTCTGC
TAACATGCGGTGACGTCGAGGAGAATCCTGGCCCAATGGCCAAGCCTTTGTCTCAAGAAGAATCCACCCT
CATTGAAAGAGCAACGGCTACAATCAACAGCATCCCCATCTCTGAAGACTACAGCGTCGCCAGCGCAGCT
CTCTCTAGCGACGGCCGCATCTTCACTGGTGTCAATGTATATCATTTTACTGGGGGACCTTGTGCAGAAC
TCGTGGTGCTGGGCACTGCTGCTGCTGCGGCAGCTGGCAACCTGACTTGTATCGTCGCGATCGGAAATGA
GAACAGGGGCATCTTGAGCCCCTGCGGACGGTGCCGACAGGTGCTTCTCGATCTGCATCCTGGGATCAAA
GCCATAGTGAAGGACAGTGATGGACAGCCGACGGCAGTTGGGATTCGTGAATTGCTGCCCTCTGGTTATG
TGTGGGAGGGCGCTAGCGGCAGTGGAAGTGGCAGCGAGCTGATTAAGGAGAACATGCACATGAAGCTCTA
CATGGAGGGCACCGTGGACAACCATCACTTCAAGTGCACATCCGAGGGCGAAGGCAAGCCCTACGAGGGC
ACCCAGACCATGAGAATCAAGGTGGTCGAGGGCGGCCCTCTCCCCTTCGCCTTCGACATCCTGGCTACTA
GCTTCCTCTACGGCAGCAAGACCTTCATCAACCACACCCAGGGCATCCCCGACTTCTTCAAGCAGTCCTT
CCCTGAGGGCTTCACATGGGAGAGAGTCACCACATACGAAGACGGGGGCGTGCTGACCGCTACCCAGGAC
ACCAGCCTCCAGGACGGCTGCCTCATCTACAACGTCAAGATCAGAGGGGTGAACTTCACATCCAACGGCC
CTGTGATGCAGAAGAAAACACTCGGCTGGGAGGCCTTCACCGAAACGCTGTACCCCGCTGACGGCGGCCT
GGAAGGCAGAAACGACATGGCCCTGAAGCTCGTGGGCGGGAGCCATCTGATCGCAAACATCAAGACCACA
TATAGATCCAAGAAACCCGCTAAGAACCTCAAGATGCCTGGCGTCTACTATGTGGACTACAGACTGGAAA
GAATCAAGGAGGCCAACAACGAGACCTACGTCGAGCAGCACGAGGTGGCAGTGGCCAGATACTGCGACCT
CCCTAGCAAACTGGGGCACAAGCTTAATTAAGAATTCGATATCAAGCTTATCGGTAATCAACCTCTGGAT
TACAAAATTTGTGAAAGATTGACTGGTATTCTTAACTATGTTGCTCCTTTTACGCTATGTGGATACGCTG
CTTTAATGCCTTTGTATCATGCTATTGCTTCCCGTATGGCTTTCATTTTCTCCTCCTTGTATAAATCCTG
GTTGCTGTCTCTTTATGAGGAGTTGTGGCCCGTTGTCAGGCAACGTGGCGTGGTGTGCACTGTGTTTGCT
GACGCAACCCCCACTGGTTGGGGCATTGCCACCACCTGTCAGCTCCTTTCCGGGACTTTCGCTTTCCCCC
TCCCTATTGCCACGGCGGAACTCATCGCCGCCTGCCTTGCCCGCTGCTGGACAGGGGCTCGGCTGTTGGG
CACTGACAATTCCGTGGTGTTGTCGGGGAAATCATCGTCCTTTCCTTGGCTGCTCGCCTGTGTTGCCACC
TGGATTCTGCGCGGGACGTCCTTCTGCTACGTCCCTTCGGCCCTCAATCCAGCGGACCTTCCTTCCCGCG
GCCTGCTGCCGGCTCTGCGGCCTCTTCCGCGTCTTCGCCTTCGCCCTCAGACGAGTCGGATCTCCCTTTG
GGCCGCCTCCCCGCATCGATACCGTCGACCTCGAGACCTAGAAAAACATGGAGCAATCACAAGTAGCAAT
ACAGCAGCTACCAATGCTGATTGTGCCTGGCTAGAAGCACAAGAGGAGGAGGAGGTGGGTTTTCCAGTCA
CACCTCAGGTACCTTTAAGACCAATGACTTACAAGGCAGCTGTAGATCTTAGCCACTTTTTAAAAGAAAA
GGGGGGACTGGAAGGGCTAATTCACTCCCAACGAAGACAAGATATCCTTGATCTGTGGATCTACCACACA
CAAGGCTACTTCCCTGATTGGCAGAACTACACACCAGGGCCAGGGATCAGATATCCACTGACCTTTGGAT
GGTGCTACAAGCTAGTACCAGTTGAGCAAGAGAAGGTAGAAGAAGCCAATGAAGGAGAGAACACCCGCTT
GTTACACCCTGTGAGCCTGCATGGGATGGATGACCCGGAGAGAGAAGTATTAGAGTGGAGGTTTGACAGC
CGCCTAGCATTTCATCACATGGCCCGAGAGCTGCATCCGGACTGTACTGGGTCTCTCTGGTTAGACCAGA
TCTGAGCCTGGGAGCTCTCTGGCTAACTAGGGAACCCACTGCTTAAGCCTCAATAAAGCTTGCCTTGAGT
GCTTCAAGTAGTGTGTGCCCGTCTGTTGTGTGACTCTGGTAACTAGAGATCCCTCAGACCCTTTTAGTCA
GTGTGGAAAATCTCTAGCAGGGCCCGTTTAAACCCGCTGATCAGCCTCGACTGTGCCTTCTAGTTGCCAG
CCATCTGTTGTTTGCCCCTCCCCCGTGCCTTCCTTGACCCTGGAAGGTGCCACTCCCACTGTCCTTTCCT
AATAAAATGAGGAAATTGCATCGCATTGTCTGAGTAGGTGTCATTCTATTCTGGGGGGTGGGGTGGGGCA
GGACAGCAAGGGGGAGGATTGGGAAGACAATAGCAGGCATGCTGGGGATGCGGTGGGCTCTATGGCTTCT
GAGGCGGAAAGAACCAGCTGGGGCTCTAGGGGGTATCCCC
[124 nt withheld, positions 12641-12764]
C
[91 nt withheld, positions 12766-12856]
A
[49 nt withheld, positions 12858-12906]
CCTTTGACGTTGGAGTCCACGTTCTTT
[37 nt withheld, positions 12934-12970]
ACCCTATCTCGGTCTATTCTTTTGATTTATAAGGGATTTTGCCGATTTCGGCCTATTGGTTAAAAAATGA
GCTGATTTAACAAAAATTTAACGCGAATTAATTCTGTGGAATGTGTGTCAGTTAGGGTGTGGAAAGTCCC
CAGGCTCCCCAGCAGGCAGAAGTATGCAAAGCATGCATCTCAATTAGTCAGCAACCAGGTGTGGAAAGTC
CCCAGGCTCCCCAGCAGGCAGAAGTATGCAAAGCATGCATCTCAATTAGTCAGCAACCATAGTCCCGCCC
CTAACTCCGCCCATCCCGCCCCTAACTCCGCCCAGTTCCGCCCATTCTCCGCCCCATGGCTGACTAATTT
TTTTTATTTATGCAGAGGCCGAGGCCGCCTCTGCCTCTGAGCTATTCCAGAAGTAGTGAGGAGGCTTTTT
TGGAGGCCTAGGCTTTTGCAAAAAGCTCCCGGGAGCTTGTATATCCATTTTCGGATCTGATCAGCACGTG
TTGACAATTAATCATCGGCATAGTATATCGGCATAGTATAATACGACAAGGTGAGGAACTAAACCATGGC
CAAGTTGACCAGTGCCGTTCCGGTGCTCACCGCGCGCGACGTCGCCGGAGCGGTCGAGTTCTGGACCGAC
CGGCTCGGGTTCTCCCGGGACTTCGTGGAGGACGACTTCGCCGGTGTGGTCCGGGACGACGTGACCCTGT
TCATCAGCGCGGTCCAGGACCAGGTGGTGCCGGACAACACCCTGGCCTGGGTGTGGGTGCGCGGCCTGGA
CGAGCTGTACGCCGAGTGGTCGGAGGTCGTGTCCACGAACTTCCGGGACGCCTCCGGGCCGGCCATGACC
GAGATCGGCGAGCAGCCGTGGGGGCGGGAGTTCGCCCTGCGCGACCCGGCCGGCAACTGCGTGCACTTCG
TGGCCGAGGAGCAGGACTGACACGTGCTACGAGATTTCGATTCCACCGCCGCCTTCTATGAAAGGTTGGG
CTTCGGAATCGTTTTCCGGGACGCCGGCTGGATGATCCTCCAGCGCGGGGATCTCATGCTGGAGTTCTTC
GCCCACCCCAACTTGTTTATTGCAGCTTATAATGGTTACAAATAAAGCAATAGCATCACAAATTTCACAA
ATAAAGCATTTTTTTCACTGCATTCTAGTTGTGGTTTGTCCAAACTCATCAATGTATCTTATCATGTCTG
TATACCGTCGACCTCTAGCTAGAGCTTGGCGTAATCATGGTCATAGCTGTTTCCTGTGTGAAATTGTTAT
CCGCTCACAATTCCACACAACATACGAGCCGGAAGCATAAAGTGTAAAGCCTGGGGTGCCTAATGAGTGA
GCTAACTCACATTAATTGCGTTGCGCTCACTGCCCGCTTTCCAGTCGGGAAACCTGTCGTGCCAGCTGCA
TTAATGAATCGGCCAACGCGCGGGGAGAGGCGGTTTGCGTATTGGGCGCTCTTCCGCTTCCTCGCTCACT
GACTCGCTGCGCTCGGTCGTTCGGCTGCGGCGAGCGGTATCAGCTCACTCAAAGGCGGTAATACGGTTAT
CCACAGAATCAGGGGATAACGCAGGAAAGAACATGTGAGCAAAAGGCCAGCAAAAGGCCAGGAACCGTAA
AAA
Features (pLannotate 1.2.2; 36 found; start..end, strand, type, name):
     19..607     -  rep_origin     ori: high-copy-number ColE1/pMB1/pBR322/pUC origin of replication
    778..1638    -  CDS            AmpR: β-lactamase; bla; confers resistance to ampicillin, carbenicillin, and related antibiotics
   1639..1743    -  promoter       AmpR promoter: bla
   1802..1854    -  misc_feature   bom (fragment): basis of mobility region from pBR322
   2009..2388    +  enhancer       CMV enhancer: human cytomegalovirus immediate early enhancer
   2389..2588    +  promoter       CMV promoter: human cytomegalovirus (CMV) immediate early promoter
   2606..2786    +  LTR            5' LTR (truncated): truncated 5' long terminal repeat (LTR) from HIV-1
   2833..2958    +  misc_feature   HIV-1 Ψ: packaging signal of human immunodeficiency virus type 1
   2942..3305    +  CDS            HIV-1 gag (fragment): gag protein from human immunodeficiency virus 1; gag
   3451..3684    +  misc_feature   RRE: The Rev response element (RRE) of HIV-1 allows for Rev-dependent mRNA export from the nucleus to the cytoplasm.
   4061..4161    +  CDS            Rev (fragment): human immunodeficiency virus 1 (HIV-1) Rev protein; rev; enhances nuclear export of unspliced and incompletely spliced viral mRNAs
   4211..4328    +  misc_feature   cPPT/CTS: central polypurine tract and central termination sequence of HIV-1
   4385..4451    +  CDS            small t antigen (fragment): SV40 (simian virus 40) small t antigen
   4458..5636    +  promoter       EF-1α promoter: strong constitutive promoter for human elongation factor EF-1α
   5652..5699    +  CDS            nucleoplasmin NLS: bipartite nuclear localization signal from nucleoplasmin
   5700..7301    +  CDS            Cas9(N): N-terminal portion of Streptococcus pyogenes Cas9 (Zetsche et al., 2015)
   7302..9800    +  CDS            Cas9(C): C-terminal portion of Streptococcus pyogenes Cas9 (Zetsche et al., 2015)
   9906..10301   +  CDS            BSD: blasticidin S deaminase; Aspergillus terreus BSD; confers resistance to blasticidin
  10323..11021   +  CDS            TagBFP: monomeric blue fluorescent protein mammalian codon-optimized
  11022..11043   +  misc_feature   MCS (fragment): pBluescript multiple cloning site
  11046..11634   +  misc_feature   WPRE: woodchuck hepatitis virus posttranscriptional regulatory element
  11571..12152   +  CDS            nef (fragment): NEF_HV1H2 - Experimental evidence at protein level: Swiss-Prot protein existence level 1. Extracellular Nef protein targets CD4(+) T-lymphocytes for apoptosis by interacting with CXCR4 surface receptors. From Human immunodeficiency virus type 1 group M subtype B (isolate HXB2) (HIV-1).
  12159..12339   +  LTR            5' LTR (truncated): truncated 5' long terminal repeat (LTR) from HIV-1
  12371..12595   +  polyA_signal   bGH poly(A) signal: bovine growth hormone polyadenylation signal
  12599..12620   +  promoter       SV40 promoter (fragment): SV40 enhancer and early promoter
  12641..13069   +  rep_origin     f1 ori (sequence partly withheld): f1 bacteriophage origin of replication; arrow indicates direction of (+) strand synthesis
  13083..13412   +  promoter       SV40 promoter: SV40 enhancer and early promoter
  13460..13507   +  promoter       EM7 promoter: synthetic bacterial promoter&nbsp
  13526..13900   +  CDS            BleoR: antibiotic-binding protein; Sh ble from Streptoalloteichus hindustanus; confers resistance to bleomycin, phleomycin, and Zeocin™
  13910..14035   +  CDS            ble (fragment): BLE_KLEPN - Experimental evidence at protein level: Swiss-Prot protein existence level 1. Binding protein with a strong affinity to the bleomycin family of antibiotics. Binds to CL990; an antimitotic-antibiotic compound. From Klebsiella pneumoniae.
  14030..14151   +  polyA_signal   SV40 poly(A) signal: SV40 polyadenylation signal
  14222..14244   -  protein_bind   lac operator (fragment): The lac repressor binds to the lac operator to inhibit transcription in E. coli. This inhibition can be relieved by adding lactose or isopropyl-β-D-thiogalactopyranoside (IPTG). lac repressor encoded by lacI
  14248..14278   -  promoter       lac promoter: promoter for the E. coli lac operon
  14293..14314   -  protein_bind   CAP binding site: CAP binding activates transcription in the presence of cAMP. E. coli catabolite activator protein
  14327..14419   -  CDS            lacI (fragment): lac repressor; lacI; The lac repressor binds to the lac operator to inhibit transcription in E. coli. This inhibition can be relieved by adding lactose or isopropyl-β-D-thiogalactopyranoside (IPTG).
  14421..14554   -  rep_origin     RSF ori (fragment): Plasmids containing the RSF 1030 origin of replication can be propagated in E. coli cells that contain additional plasmids with compatible origins.
