[The description below was written by a language model from this plasmid's Addgene catalogue record and pLannotate feature annotations shown in this document.]
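Description:
lenti.Cas9.BFP.Blast is a 14.6 kb HIV-1-based lentiviral CRISPR vector that delivers wild-type Streptococcus pyogenes Cas9 together with a combined drug-resistance and fluorescent marker. It was built on the lenti dCas9-VP64_Blast backbone. In E. coli it is maintained through a high-copy ColE1/pUC-type origin and selected with ampicillin via β-lactamase; an f1 origin is also present. The viral portion has a CMV enhancer/promoter placed upstream of a truncated 5' LTR, which drives transcription of the genomic RNA in packaging cells. This is followed by the Ψ packaging signal with a gag fragment, the RRE for Rev-dependent nuclear export, and the cPPT/CTS. WPRE sits downstream of the payload to boost transcript expression, ahead of the second annotated truncated LTR, which serves as the 3' LTR, and a bGH polyadenylation signal.

The payload is a single EF-1α promoter-driven open reading frame. Cas9 is annotated as contiguous N- and C-terminal portions that together form the full-length nuclease. It carries a nucleoplasmin NLS at its N-terminus and, according to the catalogue entry, an SV40 NLS at its C-terminus. A T2A peptide (named in the insert but not annotated separately) then separates Cas9 from a blasticidin S deaminase–TagBFP unit. Transduced cells can therefore be selected with blasticidin or sorted by blue fluorescence, both of which report on the Cas9 transcript. Outside the LTRs, the backbone retains an SV40/EM7-driven bleomycin/Zeocin resistance cassette, which is not listed among the intended markers. The construct does not contain a guide RNA cassette, so it suits the generation of stable Cas9-expressing cell lines to which guides are supplied separately, for example in CRISPR screens.
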