Addgene plasmid #196714: lenti.Cas9.BFP.Blast
Purpose: WT SpCas9 with BSD-TagBFP for selection and sorting
Depositing lab: Bernhard Schmierer. Depositing organization: Karolinska Institutet.
Backbone
  Vector backbone: lenti dCas9-VP64_Blast (#61425)
  Backbone manufacturer: Feng Zhang Lab
  Vector type: Lentiviral, CRISPR
  Selectable markers: Blasticidin ; BFP
Growth in bacteria
  Bacterial resistance: Ampicillin, 100 μg/mL
  Growth temperature: 30°C
  Growth strain: NEB Stable
  Copy number: Unknown
Gene/Insert
  Gene/Insert name: Cas9-T2A-BSD-TagBFP
  Species: S. pyogenes
  Promoter: EF1a
  Tag / fusion protein: Nucleoplasmin NLS (N terminal on insert); SV40 NLS (C terminal on insert)
  Cloning method: Unknown
Terms and licenses: Academic/Nonprofit Terms; Industry Terms: Not Available to Industry
How to cite: lenti.Cas9.BFP.Blast was a gift from Bernhard Schmierer (Addgene plasmid # 196714 ; http://n2t.net/addgene:196714 ; RRID:Addgene_196714)
